Addgene plasmid #229975: pX458 ACTB
Purpose: ecnodes for spCas9 and sgRNA targeting last intron of ActinB gene
Depositing lab: Martin Pelosse. Depositing organization: European Molecular Biology Laboratory (EMBL), Grenoble. Publication: biGMamAct: efficient CRISPR/Cas9-mediated docking of large functional DNA cargoes at the ACTB locus. Pelosse M, Marcia M. Synthetic Biology 2025.02.13 10.1093/synbio/ysaf003.
Backbone
  Vector backbone: pX458
  Vector type: Mammalian Expression, CRISPR
Growth in bacteria
  Bacterial resistance: Ampicillin, 100 μg/mL
  Growth temperature: 37°C
  Growth strain: DH5alpha
  Copy number: High Copy
Gene/Insert
  Gene/Insert name: ActBsgRNA and spCas9
  Species: H. sapiens (human), Synthetic
  Cloning method: Gibson Cloning
Terms and licenses: Academic/Nonprofit Terms; Industry Terms: Not Available to Industry
Depositor comments: Please visit https://doi.org/10.1101/2024.04.18.590029 for bioRxiv preprint.
How to cite: pX458 ACTB was a gift from Martin Pelosse (Addgene plasmid # 229975 ; http://n2t.net/addgene:229975 ; RRID:Addgene_229975)
