[The description below was written by a language model from this plasmid's Addgene catalogue record and pLannotate feature annotations shown in this document.]
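Description:
pX458 ACTB is a 9,289 nt mammalian CRISPR expression plasmid built on the pX458 backbone. It delivers both *Streptococcus pyogenes* Cas9 and a single guide RNA directed at the last intron of the human ACTB (β-actin) gene. It is propagated in *E. coli* as a high-copy plasmid through a ColE1/pUC-type origin, with selection by the β-lactamase (AmpR) gene under its own promoter. An f1 phage origin is also present. The annotated single AAV2 ITR and the short bom and rop fragments appear to be backbone remnants rather than functional parts.

The payload consists of two expression units. A human U6 RNA polymerase III promoter drives the sgRNA. The short unannotated gap between the promoter and the Cas9 gRNA scaffold is where the ACTB-targeting spacer would sit, although the table does not label it. A partial second copy of the scaffold is annotated just downstream. The second unit uses a hybrid promoter made of the CMV enhancer, the chicken β-actin promoter and a hybrid intron. It expresses SpCas9, which the annotation software lists as contiguous N- and C-terminal portions that together form one full-length coding region. Cas9 is followed by a nucleoplasmin nuclear localization signal and EGFP, and the unit ends with a bGH polyadenylation signal. The linker between Cas9 and EGFP is not annotated. EGFP provides a fluorescent marker for identifying or sorting transfected cells.

According to the record and the associated publication title, the plasmid is used to cut the ACTB locus for CRISPR/Cas9-mediated docking of large functional DNA cargoes. The record does not describe any donor constructs used with it.
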