Features (pLannotate 1.2.2; 19 found; start..end, strand, type, name):
      1..241     +  promoter       U6 promoter: RNA polymerase III promoter for human U6 snRNA
    270..345     +  misc_RNA       gRNA scaffold: guide RNA scaffold for the Streptococcus pyogenes CRISPR/Cas9 system
    352..395     +  misc_RNA       gRNA scaffold (fragment): guide RNA scaffold for the Streptococcus pyogenes CRISPR/Cas9 system
    442..727     +  enhancer       CMV enhancer: human cytomegalovirus immediate early enhancer; contains an 18-bp deletion relative to the standard CMV enhancer
    729..1005    +  promoter       chicken β-actin promoter: No description available
   1006..1233    +  intron         hybrid intron: hybrid between chicken β-actin (CBA) and minute virus of mice (MMV) introns (Gray et al., 2011)
   1371..2972    +  CDS            Cas9(N): N-terminal portion of Streptococcus pyogenes Cas9 (Zetsche et al., 2015)
   2973..5471    +  CDS            Cas9(C): C-terminal portion of Streptococcus pyogenes Cas9 (Zetsche et al., 2015)
   5472..5519    +  CDS            nucleoplasmin NLS: bipartite nuclear localization signal from nucleoplasmin
   5589..6302    +  CDS            EGFP: EGFP is a basic (constitutively fluorescent) green fluorescent protein published in 1996, derived from Aequorea victoria. It is reported to be a rapidly-maturing weak dimer with moderate acid sensitivity.
   6336..6447    +  polyA_signal   bGH poly(A) signal: bovine growth hormone polyadenylation signal
   6552..6692    +  repeat_region  AAV2 ITR: inverted terminal repeat of adeno-associated virus serotype 2 inverted
   6697..6748    -  misc_feature   bom (fragment): basis of mobility region from pBR322
   6767..7222    +  rep_origin     f1 ori (sequence partly withheld): f1 bacteriophage origin of replication; arrow indicates direction of (+) strand synthesis
   7223..7272    -  misc_feature   bom (fragment): basis of mobility region from pBR322
   7374..7409    -  CDS            rop (fragment): Rop protein, which maintains plasmids at low copy number; rop
   7504..7608    +  promoter       AmpR promoter: bla
   7609..8469    +  CDS            AmpR: β-lactamase; bla; confers resistance to ampicillin, carbenicillin, and related antibiotics
   8640..9228    +  rep_origin     ori: high-copy-number ColE1/pMB1/pBR322/pUC origin of replication
>Addgene plasmid #229975 | pX458 ACTB | addgene full sequence | sequence record 459331 | Addgene NGS Result
GAGGGCCTATTTCCCATGATTCCTTCATATTTGCATATACGATACAAGGCTGTTAGAGAGATAATTGGAA
TTAATTTGACTGTAAACACAAAGATATTAGTACAAAATACGTGACGTAGAAAGTAATAATTTCTTGGGTA
GTTTGCAGTTTTAAAATTATGTTTTAAAATGGACTATCATATGCTTACCGTAACTTGAAAGTATTTCGAT
TTCTTGGCTTTATATATCTTGTGGAAAGGACGAAACACCGACAGCTCCCCACACACCACGTTTTAGAGCT
AGAAATAGCAAGTTAAAATAAGGCTAGTCCGTTATCAACTTGAAAAAGTGGCACCGAGTCGGTGCTTTTT
TGTTTTAGAGCTAGAAATAGCAAGTTAAAATAAGGCTAGTCCGTTTTTAGCGCGTGCGCCAATTCTGCAG
ACAAATGGCTCTAGAGGTACCCGTTACATAACTTACGGTAAATGGCCCGCCTGGCTGACCGCCCAACGAC
CCCCGCCCATTGACGTCAATAGTAACGCCAATAGGGACTTTCCATTGACGTCAATGGGTGGAGTATTTAC
GGTAAACTGCCCACTTGGCAGTACATCAAGTGTATCATATGCCAAGTACGCCCCCTATTGACGTCAATGA
CGGTAAATGGCCCGCCTGGCATTGTGCCCAGTACATGACCTTATGGGACTTTCCTACTTGGCAGTACATC
TACGTATTAGTCATCGCTATTACCATGGTCGAGGTGAGCCCCACGTTCTGCTTCACTCTCCCCATCTCCC
CCCCCTCCCCACCCCCAATTTTGTATTTATTTATTTTTTAATTATTTTGTGCAGCGATGGGGGCGGGGGG
GGGGGGGGGCGCGCGCCAGGCGGGGCGGGGCGGGGCGAGGGGCGGGGCGGGGCGAGGCGGAGAGGTGCGG
CGGCAGCCAATCAGAGCGGCGCGCTCCGAAAGTTTCCTTTTATGGCGAGGCGGCGGCGGCGGCGGCCCTA
TAAAAAGCGAAGCGCGCGGCGGGCGGGAGTCGCTGCGCGCTGCCTTCGCCCCGTGCCCCGCTCCGCCGCC
GCCTCGCGCCGCCCGCCCCGGCTCTGACTGACCGCGTTACTCCCACAGGTGAGCGGGCGGGACGGCCCTT
CTCCTCCGGGCTGTAATTAGCTGAGCAAGAGGTAAGGGTTTAAGGGATGGTTGGTTGGTGGGGTATTAAT
GTTTAATTACCTGGAGCACCTGCCTGAAATCACTTTTTTTCAGGTTGGACCGGTGCCACCATGGACTATA
AGGACCACGACGGAGACTACAAGGATCATGATATTGATTACAAAGACGATGACGATAAGATGGCCCCAAA
GAAGAAGCGGAAGGTCGGTATCCACGGAGTCCCAGCAGCCGACAAGAAGTACAGCATCGGCCTGGACATC
GGCACCAACTCTGTGGGCTGGGCCGTGATCACCGACGAGTACAAGGTGCCCAGCAAGAAATTCAAGGTGC
TGGGCAACACCGACCGGCACAGCATCAAGAAGAACCTGATCGGAGCCCTGCTGTTCGACAGCGGCGAAAC
AGCCGAGGCCACCCGGCTGAAGAGAACCGCCAGAAGAAGATACACCAGACGGAAGAACCGGATCTGCTAT
CTGCAAGAGATCTTCAGCAACGAGATGGCCAAGGTGGACGACAGCTTCTTCCACAGACTGGAAGAGTCCT
TCCTGGTGGAAGAGGATAAGAAGCACGAGCGGCACCCCATCTTCGGCAACATCGTGGACGAGGTGGCCTA
CCACGAGAAGTACCCCACCATCTACCACCTGAGAAAGAAACTGGTGGACAGCACCGACAAGGCCGACCTG
CGGCTGATCTATCTGGCCCTGGCCCACATGATCAAGTTCCGGGGCCACTTCCTGATCGAGGGCGACCTGA
ACCCCGACAACAGCGACGTGGACAAGCTGTTCATCCAGCTGGTGCAGACCTACAACCAGCTGTTCGAGGA
AAACCCCATCAACGCCAGCGGCGTGGACGCCAAGGCCATCCTGTCTGCCAGACTGAGCAAGAGCAGACGG
CTGGAAAATCTGATCGCCCAGCTGCCCGGCGAGAAGAAGAATGGCCTGTTCGGAAACCTGATTGCCCTGA
GCCTGGGCCTGACCCCCAACTTCAAGAGCAACTTCGACCTGGCCGAGGATGCCAAACTGCAGCTGAGCAA
GGACACCTACGACGACGACCTGGACAACCTGCTGGCCCAGATCGGCGACCAGTACGCCGACCTGTTTCTG
GCCGCCAAGAACCTGTCCGACGCCATCCTGCTGAGCGACATCCTGAGAGTGAACACCGAGATCACCAAGG
CCCCCCTGAGCGCCTCTATGATCAAGAGATACGACGAGCACCACCAGGACCTGACCCTGCTGAAAGCTCT
CGTGCGGCAGCAGCTGCCTGAGAAGTACAAAGAGATTTTCTTCGACCAGAGCAAGAACGGCTACGCCGGC
TACATTGACGGCGGAGCCAGCCAGGAAGAGTTCTACAAGTTCATCAAGCCCATCCTGGAAAAGATGGACG
GCACCGAGGAACTGCTCGTGAAGCTGAACAGAGAGGACCTGCTGCGGAAGCAGCGGACCTTCGACAACGG
CAGCATCCCCCACCAGATCCACCTGGGAGAGCTGCACGCCATTCTGCGGCGGCAGGAAGATTTTTACCCA
TTCCTGAAGGACAACCGGGAAAAGATCGAGAAGATCCTGACCTTCCGCATCCCCTACTACGTGGGCCCTC
TGGCCAGGGGAAACAGCAGATTCGCCTGGATGACCAGAAAGAGCGAGGAAACCATCACCCCCTGGAACTT
CGAGGAAGTGGTGGACAAGGGCGCTTCCGCCCAGAGCTTCATCGAGCGGATGACCAACTTCGATAAGAAC
CTGCCCAACGAGAAGGTGCTGCCCAAGCACAGCCTGCTGTACGAGTACTTCACCGTGTATAACGAGCTGA
CCAAAGTGAAATACGTGACCGAGGGAATGAGAAAGCCCGCCTTCCTGAGCGGCGAGCAGAAAAAGGCCAT
CGTGGACCTGCTGTTCAAGACCAACCGGAAAGTGACCGTGAAGCAGCTGAAAGAGGACTACTTCAAGAAA
ATCGAGTGCTTCGACTCCGTGGAAATCTCCGGCGTGGAAGATCGGTTCAACGCCTCCCTGGGCACATACC
ACGATCTGCTGAAAATTATCAAGGACAAGGACTTCCTGGACAATGAGGAAAACGAGGACATTCTGGAAGA
TATCGTGCTGACCCTGACACTGTTTGAGGACAGAGAGATGATCGAGGAACGGCTGAAAACCTATGCCCAC
CTGTTCGACGACAAAGTGATGAAGCAGCTGAAGCGGCGGAGATACACCGGCTGGGGCAGGCTGAGCCGGA
AGCTGATCAACGGCATCCGGGACAAGCAGTCCGGCAAGACAATCCTGGATTTCCTGAAGTCCGACGGCTT
CGCCAACAGAAACTTCATGCAGCTGATCCACGACGACAGCCTGACCTTTAAAGAGGACATCCAGAAAGCC
CAGGTGTCCGGCCAGGGCGATAGCCTGCACGAGCACATTGCCAATCTGGCCGGCAGCCCCGCCATTAAGA
AGGGCATCCTGCAGACAGTGAAGGTGGTGGACGAGCTCGTGAAAGTGATGGGCCGGCACAAGCCCGAGAA
CATCGTGATCGAAATGGCCAGAGAGAACCAGACCACCCAGAAGGGACAGAAGAACAGCCGCGAGAGAATG
AAGCGGATCGAAGAGGGCATCAAAGAGCTGGGCAGCCAGATCCTGAAAGAACACCCCGTGGAAAACACCC
AGCTGCAGAACGAGAAGCTGTACCTGTACTACCTGCAGAATGGGCGGGATATGTACGTGGACCAGGAACT
GGACATCAACCGGCTGTCCGACTACGATGTGGACCATATCGTGCCTCAGAGCTTTCTGAAGGACGACTCC
ATCGACAACAAGGTGCTGACCAGAAGCGACAAGAACCGGGGCAAGAGCGACAACGTGCCCTCCGAAGAGG
TCGTGAAGAAGATGAAGAACTACTGGCGGCAGCTGCTGAACGCCAAGCTGATTACCCAGAGAAAGTTCGA
CAATCTGACCAAGGCCGAGAGAGGCGGCCTGAGCGAACTGGATAAGGCCGGCTTCATCAAGAGACAGCTG
GTGGAAACCCGGCAGATCACAAAGCACGTGGCACAGATCCTGGACTCCCGGATGAACACTAAGTACGACG
AGAATGACAAGCTGATCCGGGAAGTGAAAGTGATCACCCTGAAGTCCAAGCTGGTGTCCGATTTCCGGAA
GGATTTCCAGTTTTACAAAGTGCGCGAGATCAACAACTACCACCACGCCCACGACGCCTACCTGAACGCC
GTCGTGGGAACCGCCCTGATCAAAAAGTACCCTAAGCTGGAAAGCGAGTTCGTGTACGGCGACTACAAGG
TGTACGACGTGCGGAAGATGATCGCCAAGAGCGAGCAGGAAATCGGCAAGGCTACCGCCAAGTACTTCTT
CTACAGCAACATCATGAACTTTTTCAAGACCGAGATTACCCTGGCCAACGGCGAGATCCGGAAGCGGCCT
CTGATCGAGACAAACGGCGAAACCGGGGAGATCGTGTGGGATAAGGGCCGGGATTTTGCCACCGTGCGGA
AAGTGCTGAGCATGCCCCAAGTGAATATCGTGAAAAAGACCGAGGTGCAGACAGGCGGCTTCAGCAAAGA
GTCTATCCTGCCCAAGAGGAACAGCGATAAGCTGATCGCCAGAAAGAAGGACTGGGACCCTAAGAAGTAC
GGCGGCTTCGACAGCCCCACCGTGGCCTATTCTGTGCTGGTGGTGGCCAAAGTGGAAAAGGGCAAGTCCA
AGAAACTGAAGAGTGTGAAAGAGCTGCTGGGGATCACCATCATGGAAAGAAGCAGCTTCGAGAAGAATCC
CATCGACTTTCTGGAAGCCAAGGGCTACAAAGAAGTGAAAAAGGACCTGATCATCAAGCTGCCTAAGTAC
TCCCTGTTCGAGCTGGAAAACGGCCGGAAGAGAATGCTGGCCTCTGCCGGCGAACTGCAGAAGGGAAACG
AACTGGCCCTGCCCTCCAAATATGTGAACTTCCTGTACCTGGCCAGCCACTATGAGAAGCTGAAGGGCTC
CCCCGAGGATAATGAGCAGAAACAGCTGTTTGTGGAACAGCACAAGCACTACCTGGACGAGATCATCGAG
CAGATCAGCGAGTTCTCCAAGAGAGTGATCCTGGCCGACGCTAATCTGGACAAAGTGCTGTCCGCCTACA
ACAAGCACCGGGATAAGCCCATCAGAGAGCAGGCCGAGAATATCATCCACCTGTTTACCCTGACCAATCT
GGGAGCCCCTGCCGCCTTCAAGTACTTTGACACCACCATCGACCGGAAGAGGTACACCAGCACCAAAGAG
GTGCTGGACGCCACCCTGATCCACCAGAGCATCACCGGCCTGTACGAGACACGGATCGACCTGTCTCAGC
TGGGAGGCGACAAAAGGCCGGCGGCCACGAAAAAGGCCGGCCAGGCAAAAAAGAAAAAGGAATTCGGCAG
TGGAGAGGGCAGAGGAAGTCTGCTAACATGCGGTGACGTCGAGGAGAATCCTGGCCCAGTGAGCAAGGGC
GAGGAGCTGTTCACCGGGGTGGTGCCCATCCTGGTCGAGCTGGACGGCGACGTAAACGGCCACAAGTTCA
GCGTGTCCGGCGAGGGCGAGGGCGATGCCACCTACGGCAAGCTGACCCTGAAGTTCATCTGCACCACCGG
CAAGCTGCCCGTGCCCTGGCCCACCCTCGTGACCACCCTGACCTACGGCGTGCAGTGCTTCAGCCGCTAC
CCCGACCACATGAAGCAGCACGACTTCTTCAAGTCCGCCATGCCCGAAGGCTACGTCCAGGAGCGCACCA
TCTTCTTCAAGGACGACGGCAACTACAAGACCCGCGCCGAGGTGAAGTTCGAGGGCGACACCCTGGTGAA
CCGCATCGAGCTGAAGGGCATCGACTTCAAGGAGGACGGCAACATCCTGGGGCACAAGCTGGAGTACAAC
TACAACAGCCACAACGTCTATATCATGGCCGACAAGCAGAAGAACGGCATCAAGGTGAACTTCAAGATCC
GCCACAACATCGAGGACGGCAGCGTGCAGCTCGCCGACCACTACCAGCAGAACACCCCCATCGGCGACGG
CCCCGTGCTGCTGCCCGACAACCACTACCTGAGCACCCAGTCCGCCCTGAGCAAAGACCCCAACGAGAAG
CGCGATCACATGGTCCTGCTGGAGTTCGTGACCGCCGCCGGGATCACTCTCGGCATGGACGAGCTGTACA
AGGAATTCTAACTAGAGCTCGCTGATCAGCCTCGACTGTGCCTTCTAGTTGCCAGCCATCTGTTGTTTGC
CCCTCCCCCGTGCCTTCCTTGACCCTGGAAGGTGCCACTCCCACTGTCCTTTCCTAATAAAATGAGGAAA
TTGCATCGCATTGTCTGAGTAGGTGTCATTCTATTCTGGGGGGTGGGGTGGGGCAGGACAGCAAGGGGGA
GGATTGGGAAGAGAATAGCAGGCATGCTGGGGAGCGGCCGCAGGAACCCCTAGTGATGGAGTTGGCCACT
CCCTCTCTGCGCGCTCGCTCGCTCACTGAGGCCGGGCGACCAAAGGTCGCCCGACGCCCGGGCTTTGCCC
GGGCGGCCTCAGTGAGCGAGCGAGCGCGCAGCTGCCTGCAGGGGCGCCTGATGCGGTATTTTCTCCTTAC
GCATCTGTGCGGTATTTCACACCGCATA
[95 nt withheld, positions 6749-6843]
T
[46 nt withheld, positions 6845-6890]
C
[141 nt withheld, positions 6892-7032]
CCTTTGACGTTGGAGTCCACGTTCTTT
[37 nt withheld, positions 7060-7096]
ACTCTATCTCGGGCTATTCTTTTGATTTATAAGGGATTTTGCCGATTTCGGTCTATTGGTTAAAAAATGA
GCTGATTTAACAAAAATTTAACGCGAATTTTAACAAAATATTAACGTTTACAATTTTATGGTGCACTCTC
AGTACAATCTGCTCTGATGCCGCATAGTTAAGCCAGCCCCGACACCCGCCAACACCCGCTGACGCGCCCT
GACGGGCTTGTCTGCTCCCGGCATCCGCTTACAGACAAGCTGTGACCGTCTCCGGGAGCTGCATGTGTCA
GAGGTTTTCACCGTCATCACCGAAACGCGCGAGACGAAAGGGCCTCGTGATACGCCTATTTTTATAGGTT
AATGTCATGATAATAATGGTTTCTTAGACGTCAGGTGGCACTTTTCGGGGAAATGTGCGCGGAACCCCTA
TTTGTTTATTTTTCTAAATACATTCAAATATGTATCCGCTCATGAGACAATAACCCTGATAAATGCTTCA
ATAATATTGAAAAAGGAAGAGTATGAGTATTCAACATTTCCGTGTCGCCCTTATTCCCTTTTTTGCGGCA
TTTTGCCTTCCTGTTTTTGCTCACCCAGAAACGCTGGTGAAAGTAAAAGATGCTGAAGATCAGTTGGGTG
CACGAGTGGGTTACATCGAACTGGATCTCAACAGCGGTAAGATCCTTGAGAGTTTTCGCCCCGAAGAACG
TTTTCCAATGATGAGCACTTTTAAAGTTCTGCTATGTGGCGCGGTATTATCCCGTATTGACGCCGGGCAA
GAGCAACTCGGTCGCCGCATACACTATTCTCAGAATGACTTGGTTGAGTACTCACCAGTCACAGAAAAGC
ATCTTACGGATGGCATGACAGTAAGAGAATTATGCAGTGCTGCCATAACCATGAGTGATAACACTGCGGC
CAACTTACTTCTGACAACGATCGGAGGACCGAAGGAGCTAACCGCTTTTTTGCACAACATGGGGGATCAT
GTAACTCGCCTTGATCGTTGGGAACCGGAGCTGAATGAAGCCATACCAAACGACGAGCGTGACACCACGA
TGCCTGTAGCAATGGCAACAACGTTGCGCAAACTATTAACTGGCGAACTACTTACTCTAGCTTCCCGGCA
ACAATTAATAGACTGGATGGAGGCGGATAAAGTTGCAGGACCACTTCTGCGCTCGGCCCTTCCGGCTGGC
TGGTTTATTGCTGATAAATCTGGAGCCGGTGAGCGTGGAAGCCGCGGTATCATTGCAGCACTGGGGCCAG
ATGGTAAGCCCTCCCGTATCGTAGTTATCTACACGACGGGGAGTCAGGCAACTATGGATGAACGAAATAG
ACAGATCGCTGAGATAGGTGCCTCACTGATTAAGCATTGGTAACTGTCAGACCAAGTTTACTCATATATA
CTTTAGATTGATTTAAAACTTCATTTTTAATTTAAAAGGATCTAGGTGAAGATCCTTTTTGATAATCTCA
TGACCAAAATCCCTTAACGTGAGTTTTCGTTCCACTGAGCGTCAGACCCCGTAGAAAAGATCAAAGGATC
TTCTTGAGATCCTTTTTTTCTGCGCGTAATCTGCTGCTTGCAAACAAAAAAACCACCGCTACCAGCGGTG
GTTTGTTTGCCGGATCAAGAGCTACCAACTCTTTTTCCGAAGGTAACTGGCTTCAGCAGAGCGCAGATAC
CAAATACTGTTCTTCTAGTGTAGCCGTAGTTAGGCCACCACTTCAAGAACTCTGTAGCACCGCCTACATA
CCTCGCTCTGCTAATCCTGTTACCAGTGGCTGCTGCCAGTGGCGATAAGTCGTGTCTTACCGGGTTGGAC
TCAAGACGATAGTTACCGGATAAGGCGCAGCGGTCGGGCTGAACGGGGGGTTCGTGCACACAGCCCAGCT
TGGAGCGAACGACCTACACCGAACTGAGATACCTACAGCGTGAGCTATGAGAAAGCGCCACGCTTCCCGA
AGGGAGAAAGGCGGACAGGTATCCGGTAAGCGGCAGGGTCGGAACAGGAGAGCGCACGAGGGAGCTTCCA
GGGGGAAACGCCTGGTATCTTTATAGTCCTGTCGGGTTTCGCCACCTCTGACTTGAGCGTCGATTTTTGT
GATGCTCGTCAGGGGGGCGGAGCCTATGGAAAAACGCCAGCAACGCGGCCTTTTTACGGTTCCTGGCCTT
TTGCTGGCCTTTTGCTCACATGT
